>Addgene plasmid #110970 | PF3D7_1462300-COMP-blac-flag-his | addgene full sequence | sequence record 224257 | Addgene NGS Result
CTCGAGAAAGGCGTCTAACCAGTCACAGTCGCAAGGTAGGCTGAGCACCGTGGCGGGCGGCAGCGGGTGG
CGGTCGGGGTTGTTTCTGGCGGAGGTGCTGCTGATGATGTAATTAAAGTAGGCGGTCTTGAGACGGCGGA
TGGTCGAGGTGAGGTGTGGCAGGCTTGAGATCCAGCTGTTGGGGTGAGTACTCCCTCTCAAAAGCGGGCA
TTACTTCTGCGCTAAGATTGTCAGTTTCCAAAAACGAGGAGGATTTGATATTCACCTGGCCCGATCTGGC
CATACACTTGAGTGACAATGACATCCACTTTGCCTTTCTCTCCACAGGTGTCCACTCCCAGGTCCAAGTT
TGCCACCATGGAGTTTCAGACCCAGGTACTCATGTCCCTGCTGCTCTGCATGTCTGGTGCGGCCGCCATC
TACTACTGCAACGACAACATCCTGGAAAACGCCAACAACGACGACAGCACCAAGGACATCAACAATATCA
ACAAGAACAGCGCCAACAAGGCCAAGAGCGAGAAAACCAGCAACTACAACAACGATCAGTACAACATCGA
CGACGCCTACAACGAGGACGAGGAAAACGACGAGGAAGAGGGCGACGACGACGAGAACGACCACTTCGAG
GTGCCCATCAACTGCGCTGGCGGCAACTGCTTCGACAGCATGGACGACATTAACAAGATCATCGACAACA
AGAAAAAGAAGATGAAGTACCGGCGGAGGCGGGGCAAGGCCATCCAGATCATCAAGCCCAACGTGAACCA
CGCCGAGCTGATCATCATCGAAGAGAACCTGGAAATCTTCAAGCGGATCGACAAGCCTATCGCCATCGTG
TCCGTGCTGGGCGACATGCACACCGGCAAGAGCTTTCTGCTGAACCTGCTGAATGAGCACGTGATCCCCG
ATATTAACAAAGCCAACAAGTACATCGAGAACGGCTTCAAAGTGGGCAACGACATCACCGCCAGCACCTA
CGGCATCTGGATTTGGAGCGAGCCCATCCGGATCAACGTGAAGAAGCTGAAGAAGATCTACGAGTACATC
AACGAGAACTTCGCCAACTTCATCAAGAGCTATGAGTACGAGAAGGACGAGTACAATGAGGAAATCATCG
ACCTGCTCAACCTGTACAAGACCGACGACTGGATCAGCAACGTCGAGGAACTGAACCTGGCCGACACCGA
CGAAGTGAACCTGATCCTGATGGACACCCAGGGCCTGAACAGCCCCAATGTGAACAAGAGATACGACGAG
ATCCTGTACGCCCTGACCAACCTGATCAGCACCGACATCATCTTTCTGACCATGAAGATGATTAACAACA
AGGACCTCGAGTTCATCGAGAATATCGCCAAGGACGCCAACCTGTTCATGCTGCGGGCCTACACCAGAAG
CAGCGGCAGCACCTTCAGCATCAAGAAGAACAACTTCCACAAGATCCTGGACACCCTCAACAACAACCTC
GAGAACAACGCCCTGATTCTGGAATCTATCGCCAGCAAGAACCTGATGTGGGTGGTGCACGACTTCAGCC
AGCGGCTGGACGTGCGGAAGGGCAAGCTGTGGCTGGACATCCTGCTGAACAGCGACCGGCGGGACCTGGA
CATCAAGTACTGGAAGAAGATTATCAGCAACAAGGCTAAGGACAAGCACGACGCTTACACCACCAAGAAG
CAGAAGATCGCCTACCTGACCTACAATGAGAACTCCGCCAGCGGCCTGCTGCCCAACAACAATAATAACA
ATAACAATGCCAACGACGCCTCCTCCAACTACAAGCTGAACATCCTGTATAAGAACATCGACTGCGTGCT
GCTGCGGAACATGTACCACAACAAAGAGTTCGACTTCACCAAGGCCAACATCAATGACCTGAACGAAGAG
TACAAGAACGATGTGCTGCTCCTGCGGTACAAGATCTACCTGCGGGCCCTGCTGTTCCCCAAGAAAATGT
ACAGCGACGTGCAGATCAACAACATCATCAACAAAATCCGGAAAGAGCAGAAGCTGCGCGAGGAACAGGA
AAAGAACAAGGACAACAAAAAGAACGACGCTAACAACCAGGCCAACGACCTGAACTCCAACAAGGATGAG
ACAAGCGGCAGCCAGGTCACAAACCGGTTCATGAGCGGCCACGACGTGTACGACTTCATCACCTTTCTGG
TCAAGAGCGCCAACCAGAATCTGTTCACCAACGTCAACCAGTTCTTCAAGCACTTCAAGATCAACCGGGC
CGAGATCAGCCGGAACGATCTGATCTTCCTGTACAAAAAGTACCTGCTGCAGTTCATGGAAAACGAGGAT
GTGGAATTCATCAGCAACCTGAATGATGAGAACGACGACCTGTTCCTGCAGAAAGAGGGCAACAACGCCG
CCGTGAATCACGATGAGAATAGCGACGCCGACAGCCTGTTCAACGACCACGACGAAAACATGCAGCTGAA
AGAGCACAACATCAAGGACGGCGAGGACAACACCCACCAGAAGAAGGACAGCTATAAGCTGCCTCCACTG
CTGAACGAGATCAAGAAGTACGAAGAACTGATCCGCGAGCAGATCCTGAACATCTGGTACAAGTACACAG
AGAGCGACTTTCACGACGAAGAGGAAAAAGAGCTGATTAAGGACATTGAGAACAACCTCTACGAGCGCCT
GGACCAGATCAAGATCGAGATGCTGGAACTGGGCGAGATGAACATCCGGAAGTTCTGCAAGATTGCCTGC
GAGGACGCCCTGCAGATCGTGGTGGAAGATATCAAAATGAAGTCCGACCAGTACCCCATCAAGCAGAAGG
ACCTGACCACCTTCTTCGAGAGCGTGTCCTACAATCTGATCAAGTACCTCGAAAAGAAGCTGTCCAAGAA
CTCCGACAAGCTGGACCTGATCTACTACAAGGATAACATCTGCAGCCCTCTGATCAACAATGCCTTCCAG
GAATTCTACTTCCTGAAGAAAAAAAACATTGCCCTGAATGAGAACCGCCTGAAGTCCTACTTCAGCAACG
CCGTGGAAAAGGGCAAAGAGGTGTTCGAAGTCCTGGCCGAGAACACCGAGAATATTGCCGAGTACTTCAA
GAACAAGAATATGTTCTACACCGTGCTGGACAAGTGGACCAGCGAGGCCATCAACACCTACACCCTGACC
CTGAGCGATTTCGCCAAAGAAGAGAAAGAGATCAACGACGAGTACCTGAATGTGCTGAACAACGATATCA
AGCTGCTGAAACAGAAAGCCATGGAAAAGTGGCACAACCACTGCCGGGACAAGACCTCCGCCCTGTACAA
CATGCACAAGTCCAACCTGAAAAAGAACTTCCTCGAGAATTTCAACTTCCCACTGGACGAGCTGGTGCTG
CAGGACATCTTCCTGAACCTGAAGGGCCAGGAAGAACTCAAGTACATGGACATCTACTGCGCCAACGAGG
ATAGCTGGAACAGCGAGTACAAAAACTTCCTCAAGCTGACCGATGAGATCTTCCAGTTCATTAAGGACGA
GAACCTCAAAGCCATTCAGATCACCTGTCAGCAGCCCCTGGACGAACTGAAGAACGGCATCAAGGGCGAG
ATCCACAAGTACTACCTGTGGTCCTCCCTGAAGTCTACCCTGTATAACCGGGCCCTGATCGTGCTGAGCA
GCAATATCGAGAACATCTACATCAAGAACCAGCGCGAGAACAAGATCCAGAGCAACCTGGACGAGAAGTA
CAACAACAAAAACAAGAACTACAAGCGGATCTCCAAGGACCTGATGAGCAAAGTGATCAACCGGTGGCTC
AACAACGACATCTACAACGTGTACTACCCCGGCGCGCCGTCGACCTCCATCACGGCCTATAAGAGTGAGG
GGGAGTCAGCGGAGTTCTCCTTCCCACTCAACCTTGGAGAGGAAAGCCTGCAGGGAGAGTTGAGATGGAA
GGCAGAGAAGGCTCCTTCTTCCCAGTCCTGGATCACCTTCTCCCTAAAGAACCAAAAGGTGTCTGTGCAG
AAGTCTACTAGCAACCCCAAGTTCCAGCTGTCCGAAACGCTCCCACTCACCCTTCAGATACCCCAGGTCT
CCCTTCAGTTTGCTGGTTCTGGCAACCTGACCCTGACTCTGGACAGAGGGATACTGTATCAGGAAGTGAA
CCTGGTGGTGATGAAAGTGACTCAGCCCGACAGCAACACTTTGACCTGTGAGGTGATGGGACCCACCTCA
CCCAAGATGAGACTGATCTTGAAGCAGGAGAATCAGGAGGCCAGGGTCTCCAGGCAGGAGAAAGTGATTC
AAGTGCAGGCCCCTGAAGCAGGGGTGTGGCAATGTCTACTGAGTGAAGGTGAAGAGGTCAAGATGGACTC
CAAGATCCAGGTTTTATCCAAAGGGTTGAATTCCGGCGGCGGCTCCGGAGGCGGTACCGGTGGCGGCGAC
CTAGCCCCACAGATGCTTCGAGAACTCCAGGAGACTAATGCGGCGCTGCAAGACGTGAGAGAGCTCTTGC
GACAGCAGGTCAAGGAGATCACCTTCCTGAAGAATACGGTGATGGAATGTGACGCCTGCGGTCTAGACAG
AAACCTGCCTCCACTAGCACCTCTGGGCCCACACCCAGAAACGCTGGTGAAAGTAAAAGATGCTGAAGAT
CAGTTGGGTGCACGAGTGGGTTACATCGAACTGGATCTCAACAGCGGTAAGATCCTTGAGAGTTTTCGCC
CCGAAGAACGTTTTCCAATGATGAGCACTTTTAAAGTTCTGCTATGTGGCGCGGTATTATCCCGTATTGA
CGCCGGGCAAGAGCAACTCGGTCGCCGCATACACTATTCTCAGAATGACTTGGTTGAGTACTCACCAGTC
ACAGAAAAGCATCTTACGGATGGCATGACAGTAAGAGAATTATGCAGTGCTGCCATAACCATGAGTGATA
ACACTGCGGCCAACTTACTTCTGACAACGATCGGAGGACCGAAGGAGCTAACCGCTTTTTTGCACAACAT
GGGGGATCATGTAACTCGCCTTGATCGTTGGGAACCGGAGCTGAATGAAGCCATACCAAACGACGAGCGT
GACACCACGATGCCTGTAGCAATGGCAACAACGTTGCGCAAACTATTAACTGGCGAACTACTTACTCTAG
CTTCCCGGCAACAATTAATAGACTGGATGGAGGCGGATAAAGTTGCAGGACCACTTCTGCGCTCGGCCCT
TCCGGCTGGCTGGTTTATTGCTGATAAATCTGGAGCCGGTGAGCGTGGGTCTCGCGGTATCATTGCAGCA
CTGGGGCCAGATGGTAAGCCCTCCCGTATCGTAGTTATCTACACGACGGGGAGTCAGGCAACTATGGATG
AACGAAATAGACAGATCGCTGAGATAGGTGCCTCACTGATTAAGCATTGGGGCCCTGACTACAAAGACCA
TGACGGTGATTATAAAGATCATGACATCGATTACAAGGATGACGATGACAAGGGCCCTCACCACCACCAT
CACCACTAATAATAAGGATCCCCCGACCTCGACCTCTGGCTAATAAAGGAAATTTATTTTCATTGCAATA
GTGTGTTGGAATTTTTTGTGTCTCTCACTCGGAAGGACATATGGGAGGGCAAATCATTTGGTCGAGATCC
CTCGGAGATCTCTAGCTAGAGGATCGATCCCCGCCCCGGACGAACTAAACCTGACTACGACATCTCTGCC
CCTTCTTCGCGGGGCAGTGCATGTAATCCCTTCAGTTGGTTGGTACAACTTGCCAACTGGGCCCTGTTCC
ACATGTGACACGGGGGGGGACCAAACACAAAGGGGTTCTCTGACTGTAGTTGACATCCTTATAAATGGAT
GTGCACATTTGCCAACACTGAGTGGCTTTCATCCTGGAGCAGACTTTGCAGTCTGTGGACTGCAACACAA
CATTGCCTTTATGTGTAACTCTTGGCTGAAGCTCTTACACCAATGCTGGGGGACATGTACCTCCCAGGGG
CCCAGGAAGACTACGGGAGGCTACACCAACGTCAATCAGAGGGGCCTGTGTAGCTACCGATAAGCGGACC
CTCAAGAGGGCATTAGCAATAGTGTTTATAAGGCCCCCTTGTTAACCCTAAACGGGTAGCATATGCTTCC
CGGGTAGTAGTATATACTATCCAGACTAACCCTAATTCAATAGCATATGTTACCCAACGGGAAGCATATG
CTATCGAATTAGGGTTAGTAAAAGGGTCCTAAGGAACAGCGATATCTCCCACCCCATGAGCTGTCACGGT
TTTATTTACATGGGGTCAGGATTCCACGAGGGTAGTGAACCATTTTAGTCACAAGGGCAGTGGCTGAAGA
TCAAGGAGCGGGCAGTGAACTCTCCTGAATCTTCGCCTGCTTCTTCATTCTCCTTCGTTTAGCTAATAGA
ATAACTGCTGAGTTGTGAACAGTAAGGTGTATGTGAGGTGCTCGAAAACAAGGTTTCAGGTGACGCCCCC
AGAATAAAATTTGGACGGGGGGTTCAGTGGTGGCATTGTGCTATGACACCAATATAACCCTCACAAACCC
CTTGGGCAATAAATACTAGTGTAGGAATGAAACATTCTGAATATCTTTAACAATAGAAATCCATGGGGTG
GGGACAAGCCGTAAAGACTGGATGTCCATCTCACACGAATTTATGGCTATGGGCAACACATAATCCTAGT
GCAATATGATACTGGGGTTATTAAGATGTGTCCCAGGCAGGGACCAAGACAGGTGAACCATGTTGTTACA
CTCTATTTGTAACAAGGGGAAAGAGAGTGGACGCCGACAGCAGCGGACTCCACTGGTTGTCTCTAACACC
CCCGAAAATTAAACGGGGCTCCACGCCAATGGGGCCCATAAACAAAGACAAGTGGCCACTCTTTTTTTTG
AAATTGTGGAGTGGGGGCACGCGTCAGCCCCCACACGCCGCCCTGCGGTTTTGGACTGTAAAATAAGGGT
GTAATAACTTGGCTGATTGTAACCCCGCTAACCACTGCGGTCAAACCACTTGCCCACAAAACCACTAATG
GCACCCCGGGGAATACCTGCATAAGTAGGTGGGCGGGCCAAGATAGGGGCGCGATTGCTGCGATCTGGAG
GACAAATTACACACACTTGCGCCTGAGCGCCAAGCACAGGGTTGTTGGTCCTCATATTCACGAGGTCGCT
GAGAGCACGGTGGGCTAATGTTGCCATGGGTAGCATATACTACCCAAATATCTGGATAGCATATGCTATC
CTAATCTATATCTGGGTAGCATAGGCTATCCTAATCTATATCTGGGTAGCATATGCTATCCTAATCTATA
TCTGGGTAGTATATGCTATCCTAATTTATATCTGGGTAGCATAGGCTATCCTAATCTATATCTGGGTAGC
ATATGCTATCCTAATCTATATCTGGGTAGTATATGCTATCCTAATCTGTATCCGGGTAGCATATGCTATC
CTAATAGAGATTAGGGTAGTATATGCTATCCTAATTTATATCTGGGTAGCATATACTACCCAAATATCTG
GATAGCATATGCTATCCTAATCTATATCTGGGTAGCATATGCTATCCTAATCTATATCTGGGTAGCATAG
GCTATCCTAATCTATATCTGGGTAGCATATGCTATCCTAATCTATATCTGGGTAGTATATGCTATCCTAA
TTTATATCTGGGTAGCATAGGCTATCCTAATCTATATCTGGGTAGCATATGCTATCCTAATCTATATCTG
GGTAGTATATGCTATCCTAATCTGTATCCGGGTAGCATATGCTATCCTCATGATAAGCTGTCAAACATGA
GAATTTTCTTGAAGACGAAAGGGCCTCGTGATACGCCTATTTTTATAGGTTAATGTCATGATAATAATGG
TTTCTTAGACGTCAGGTGGCACTTTTCGGGGAAATGTGCGCGGAACCCCTATTTGTTTATTTTTCTAAAT
ACATTCAAATATGTATCCGCTCATGAGACAATAACCCTGATAAATGCTTCAATAATATTGAAAAAGGAAG
AGTATGAGTATTCAACATTTCCGTGTCGCCCTTATTCCCTTTTTTGCGGCATTTTGCCTTCCTGTTTTTG
CTCACCCAGAAACGCTGGTGAAAGTAAAAGATGCTGAAGATCAGTTGGGTGCACGAGTGGGTTACATCGA
ACTGGATCTCAACAGCGGTAAGATCCTTGAGAGTTTTCGCCCCGAAGAACGTTTTCCAATGATGAGCACT
TTTAAAGTTCTGCTATGTGGCGCGGTATTATCCCGTGTTGACGCCGGGCAAGAGCAACTCGGTCGCCGCA
TACACTATTCTCAGAATGACTTGGTTGAGTACTCACCAGTCACAGAAAAGCATCTTACGGATGGCATGAC
AGTAAGAGAATTATGCAGTGCTGCCATAACCATGAGTGATAACACTGCGGCCAACTTACTTCTGACAACG
ATCGGAGGACCGAAGGAGCTAACCGCTTTTTTGCACAACATGGGGGATCATGTAACTCGCCTTGATCGTT
GGGAACCGGAGCTGAATGAAGCCATACCAAACGACGAGCGTGACACCACGATGCCTGCAGCAATGGCAAC
AACGTTGCGCAAACTATTAACTGGCGAACTACTTACTCTAGCTTCCCGGCAACAATTAATAGACTGGATG
GAGGCGGATAAAGTTGCAGGACCACTTCTGCGCTCGGCCCTTCCGGCTGGCTGGTTTATTGCTGATAAAT
CTGGAGCCGGTGAGCGTGGGTCTCGCGGTATCATTGCAGCACTGGGGCCAGATGGTAAGCCCTCCCGTAT
CGTAGTTATCTACACGACGGGGAGTCAGGCAACTATGGATGAACGAAATAGACAGATCGCTGAGATAGGT
GCCTCACTGATTAAGCATTGGTAACTGTCAGACCAAGTTTACTCATATATACTTTAGATTGATTTAAAAC
TTCATTTTTAATTTAAAAGGATCTAGGTGAAGATCCTTTTTGATAATCTCATGACCAAAATCCCTTAACG
TGAGTTTTCGTTCCACTGAGCGTCAGACCCCGTAGAAAAGATCAAAGGATCTTCTTGAGATCCTTTTTTT
CTGCGCGTAATCTGCTGCTTGCAAACAAAAAAACCACCGCTACCAGCGGTGGTTTGTTTGCCGGATCAAG
AGCTACCAACTCTTTTTCCGAAGGTAACTGGCTTCAGCAGAGCGCAGATACCAAATACTGTTCTTCTAGT
GTAGCCGTAGTTAGGCCACCACTTCAAGAACTCTGTAGCACCGCCTACATACCTCGCTCTGCTAATCCTG
TTACCAGTGGCTGCTGCCAGTGGCGATAAGTCGTGTCTTACCGGGTTGGACTCAAGACGATAGTTACCGG
ATAAGGCGCAGCGGTCGGGCTGAACGGGGGGTTCGTGCACACAGCCCAGCTTGGAGCGAACGACCTACAC
CGAACTGAGATACCTACAGCGTGAGCTATGAGAAAGCGCCACGCTTCCCGAAGGGAGAAAGGCGGACAGG
TATCCGGTAAGCGGCAGGGTCGGAACAGGAGAGCGCACGAGGGAGCTTCCAGGGGGAAACGCCTGGTATC
TTTATAGTCCTGTCGGGTTTCGCCACCTCTGACTTGAGCGTCGATTTTTGTGATGCTCGTCAGGGGGGCG
GAGCCTATGGAAAAACGCCAGCAACGCGGCCTTTTTACGGTTCCTGGCCTTTTGCTGGCCTTTTGCTCAC
ATGTTCTTTCCTGCGTTATCCCCTGATTCTGTGGATAACCGTATTACCGCCTTTGAGTGAGCTGATACCG
CTCGCCGCAGCCGAACGACCGAGCGCAGCGAGTCAGTGAGCGAGGAAGCGGAAGAGCGCCCAATACGCAA
ACCGCCTCTCCCCGCGCGTTGGCCGATTCATTAATGCAGCTGGCACGACAGGTTTCCCGACTGGAAAGCG
GGCAGTGAGCGCAACGCAATTAATGTGAGTTAGCTCACTCATTAGGCACCCCAGGCTTTACACTTTATGC
TTCCGGCTCGTATGTTGTGTGGAATTGTGAGCGGATAACAATTTCACACAGGAAACAGCTATGACCATGA
TTACGCCAAGCTCTAGCTAGAGGTCGACCAATTCTCATGTTTGACAGCTTATCATCGCAGATCCGGGCAA
CGTTGTTGCCATTGCTGCAGGCGCAGAACTGGTAGGTATGGAAGATCTATACATTGAATCAATATTGGCA
ATTAGCCATATTAGTCATTGGTTATATAGCATAAATCAATATTGGCTATTGGCCATTGCATACGTTGTAT
CTATATCATAATATGTACATTTATATTGGCTCATGTCCAATATGACCGCCATGTTGACATTGATTATTGA
CTAGTTATTAATAGTAATCAATTACGGGGTCATTAGTTCATAGCCCATATATGGAGTTCCGCGTTACATA
ACTTACGGTAAATGGCCCGCCTGGCTGACCGCCCAACGACCCCCGCCCATTGACGTCAATAATGACGTAT
GTTCCCATAGTAACGCCAATAGGGACTTTCCATTGACGTCAATGGGTGGAGTATTTACGGTAAACTGCCC
ACTTGGCAGTACATCAAGTGTATCATATGCCAAGTCCGCCCCCTATTGACGTCAATGACGGTAAATGGCC
CGCCTGGCATTATGCCCAGTACATGACCTTACGGGACTTTCCTACTTGGCAGTACATCTACGTATTAGTC
ATCGCTATTACCATGGTGATGCGGTTTTGGCAGTACACCAATGGGCGTGGATAGCGGTTTGACTCACGGG
GATTTCCAAGTCTCCACCCCATTGACGTCAATGGGAGTTTGTTTTGGCACCAAAATCAACGGGACTTTCC
AAAATGTCGTAATAACCCCGCCCCGTTGACGCAAATGGGCGGTAGGCGTGTACGGTGGGAGGTCTATATA
AGCAGAGCTCGTTTAGTGAACCGTCAGATCCTCACTCTCTTCCGCATCGCTGTCTGCGAGGGCCAGCTGT
TGGGCTCGCGGTTGAGGACAAACTCTTCGCGGTCTTTCCAGTACTCTTGGATCGGAAACCCGTCGGCCTC
CGAACGGTACTCCGCCACCGAGGGACCTGAGCGAGTCCGCATCGACCGGATCGGAAAACCT
Features (pLannotate 1.2.2; 20 found; start..end, strand, type, name):
    184..273     +  intron         chimeric intron (fragment): chimera between introns from adenovirus and immunoglobulin heavy chain genes
    292..338     +  CDS            IgH signal sequence (fragment): signal sequence from the mouse immunoglobulin heavy chain variable region
   3811..4371    +  CDS            Cd4 (fragment): CD4_RAT - Experimental evidence at protein level: Swiss-Prot protein existence level 1. Integral membrane glycoprotein that plays an essential role in the immune response and serves multiple functions in responses against both external and internal offenses. In T-cells, functions primarily as a coreceptor for MHC class II molecule:peptide complex. The antigens presented by class II peptides are derived from extracellular proteins while class I peptides are derived from cytosolic proteins. Interacts simultaneously with the T-cell receptor (TCR) and the MHC class II presented by antigen presenti
   4408..4575    +  CDS            COMP (fragment): COMP_HUMAN - Experimental evidence at protein level: Swiss-Prot protein existence level 1. May play a role in the structural integrity of cartilage via its interaction with other extracellular matrix proteins such as the collagens and fibronectin. Can mediate the interaction of chondrocytes with the cartilage extracellular matrix through interaction with cell surface integrin receptors. Could play a role in the pathogenesis of osteoarthritis. Potent suppressor of apoptosis in both primary chondrocytes and transformed cells. Suppresses apoptosis by blocking the activation of caspase-3 and by in
   4583..5370    +  CDS            bla(M) (fragment): β-lactamase lacking the signal sequence; bla(M); allows cytosolic expression of β-lactamase
   5377..5442    +  CDS            3xFLAG: three tandem FLAG® epitope tags, followed by an enterokinase cleavage site
   5502..5557    +  polyA_signal   β-globin poly(A) signal: rabbit β-globin polyadenylation signal (Gil and Proudfoot, 1987)
   6071..7752    -  rep_origin     oriP (fragment): Epstein-Barr virus oriP replication origin (Yates et al., 2000)
   7879..7983    +  promoter       AmpR promoter: bla
   7984..8844    +  CDS            AmpR: β-lactamase; bla; confers resistance to ampicillin, carbenicillin, and related antibiotics
   9015..9603    +  rep_origin     ori: high-copy-number ColE1/pMB1/pBR322/pUC origin of replication
   9786..9878    +  CDS            lacI (fragment): lac repressor; lacI; The lac repressor binds to the lac operator to inhibit transcription in E. coli. This inhibition can be relieved by adding lactose or isopropyl-β-D-thiogalactopyranoside (IPTG).
   9891..9912    +  protein_bind   CAP binding site: CAP binding activates transcription in the presence of cAMP. E. coli catabolite activator protein
   9927..9957    +  promoter       lac promoter: promoter for the E. coli lac operon
   9961..9983    +  protein_bind   lac operator (fragment): The lac repressor binds to the lac operator to inhibit transcription in E. coli. This inhibition can be relieved by adding lactose or isopropyl-β-D-thiogalactopyranoside (IPTG). lac repressor encoded by lacI
  10077..10102   -  CDS            bla(M) (fragment): β-lactamase lacking the signal sequence; bla(M); allows cytosolic expression of β-lactamase
  10276..10655   +  enhancer       CMV enhancer: human cytomegalovirus immediate early enhancer
  10657..10856   +  promoter       CMV promoter: human cytomegalovirus (CMV) immediate early promoter
  10924..10962   +  misc_feature   Ad SA (fragment): adenovirus major late transcript splice acceptor (Friedrich and Soriano, 1991)
  10995..153     -  CDS            PTP (fragment) (across the origin): TERM_ADE02 - Experimental evidence at protein level: Swiss-Prot protein existence level 1. Protein covalently bound to the viral DNA that acts as a primer for viral genomic replication by DNA strand displacement. Assembles on the viral origin of replication in an initiation complex with viral polymerase, DBP, host NFIA and host POU2F1/OCT1. During initiation, the polymerase covalently couples the first dCTP with Ser- 580 of pTP. The terminal protein stimulates the template activity over 20 fold compared to protein-free templates. Neo-synthesized viral genomes are linked to two preterminal prot
