[The description below was written by a language model from this plasmid's Addgene catalogue record and pLannotate feature annotations shown in this document.]
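Description:
PF3D7_1462300-COMP-blac-flag-his is a mammalian expression plasmid built on the pTT3 backbone, designed to secrete a pentamerised form of the ectodomain of a conserved Plasmodium falciparum protein (PF3D7_1462300). It is propagated in E. coli through a high-copy ColE1/pUC-type origin with ampicillin selection (AmpR). The backbone also carries an Epstein-Barr virus oriP fragment, which supports episomal maintenance in cells expressing EBNA1. Residual lac promoter/operator sequence is also annotated in the backbone.

Expression is driven by the CMV enhancer and promoter. Downstream lie adenovirus-derived leader and splice sequences and a chimeric intron; the annotated "PTP" hit spanning the origin probably reflects this adenoviral leader region rather than a real coding sequence. Transcripts end at a rabbit β-globin polyadenylation signal. The open reading frame begins with an exogenous mouse immunoglobulin heavy chain signal peptide that directs secretion. This is followed by the synthetic 3.4 kb ectodomain insert, cloned between retained NotI and AscI sites. All N-X-S/T sequons in the insert were changed to N-X-A, which prevents N-linked glycosylation of the parasite protein by mammalian cells.

C-terminal to the insert are rat Cd4 domains 3+4, a COMP (cartilage oligomeric matrix protein) segment that drives pentamerisation, a β-lactamase lacking its signal sequence, a 3xFLAG tag and a 6xHis tag. The His tag is listed in the catalogue entry but not called in the feature table. Pentamerisation increases binding avidity, and the fused β-lactamase can serve as an enzymatic reporter, an arrangement suited to use as a multivalent "prey" for detecting weak extracellular protein interactions. The associated publication describes a systematic screen of sporozoite membrane protein interactions.
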