Addgene plasmid #110970: PF3D7_1462300-COMP-blac-flag-his
Purpose: Expresses pentamerised full-length protein ectodomain with no N-linked glycans in mammalian cells. Contains a C-terminal rat Cd4 d3+4 tag, COMP pentamerisation domain, flag- and 6xHis tags.
Depositing lab: Gavin Wright. Depositing organization: Wellcome Sanger Institute. Publication: Systematic Identification of Plasmodium Falciparum Sporozoite Membrane Protein Interactions Reveals an Essential Role for the p24 Complex in Host Infection. Knockel J, Dundas K, Yang ASP, Galaway F, Metcalf T, Gemert GV, Sauerwein RW, Rayner JC, Billker O, Wright GJ. Mol Cell Proteomics. 2021;20:100038. doi: 10.1074/mcp.RA120.002432. Epub 2021 Jan 27. PubMed 33515807.
Backbone
  Vector backbone: pTT3
  Backbone manufacturer: pTT3 was obtained from Yves Durocher, National Research Council of Canada-Biotechnology Research Institute
  Backbone size w/o insert (bp): 7661
  Vector type: Mammalian Expression
Growth in bacteria
  Bacterial resistance: Ampicillin, 100 μg/mL
  Growth temperature: 37°C
  Growth strain: DH5alpha
  Copy number: Unknown
Gene/Insert
  Gene/Insert name: conserved Plasmodium protein (alt name: PF3D7_1462300)
  Species: Synthetic
  Insert size (bp): 3393
  Mutation: All NXT/S sites mutated to NXA, where X is any amino acid except Proline
  Entrez Gene: PF3D7_1462300 (a.k.a. PF3D7_1462300, PF14_0593)
  Promoter: CMV
  Tag / fusion protein: Exogenous signal peptide of mouse origin (N terminal on insert); rat Cd4d3+4, beta-lactamase, triple FLAG tag, 6xHis tag (C terminal on insert)
  Cloning method: Restriction Enzyme; 5′ cloning site Not1 (not destroyed); 3′ cloning site Asc1 (not destroyed)
Terms and licenses: Academic/Nonprofit Terms; Industry Terms: Not Available to Industry
How to cite: PF3D7_1462300-COMP-blac-flag-his was a gift from Gavin Wright (Addgene plasmid # 110970 ; http://n2t.net/addgene:110970 ; RRID:Addgene_110970)
