LOCUS       Exported 11053 bp ds-DNA circular SYN 13-MAY-2021
DEFINITION  Expresses pentamerised full-length protein ectodomain with no
            N-linked glycans in mammalian cells. Contains a C-terminal rat Cd4
            d3+4 tag, COMP pentamerisation domain, flag- and 6xHis tags. .
ACCESSION   .
VERSION     .
KEYWORDS    PF3D7_1462300-COMP-blac-flag-his
SOURCE      synthetic DNA construct
  ORGANISM  synthetic DNA construct
REFERENCE   1 (bases 1 to 11053)
  TITLE     Pentamerised full-length protein ectodomains with no N-linked
            glycans
REFERENCE   2 (bases 1 to 11053)
  AUTHORS   .
  TITLE     Direct Submission
  JOURNAL   Exported May 13, 2021 from SnapGene Server 1.1.58
            http://www.snapgene.com
FEATURES             Location/Qualifiers
     source          1..11053
                     /organism="synthetic DNA construct"
                     /mol_type="other DNA"
     primer_bind     310..329
                     /label=pMT2-F
                     /note="Synthetic intron, forward primer"
     regulatory      352..361
                     /regulatory_class="other"
                     /note="vertebrate consensus sequence for strong initiation
                     of translation (Kozak, 1987)"
     CDS             4585..5370
                     /codon_start=1
                     /gene="bla(M)"
                     /product="beta-lactamase lacking the signal sequence"
                     /label=bla(M)
                     /note="allows cytosolic expression of beta-lactamase"
                     /translation="PETLVKVKDAEDQLGARVGYIELDLNSGKILESFRPEERFPMMST
                     FKVLLCGAVLSRIDAGQEQLGRRIHYSQNDLVEYSPVTEKHLTDGMTVRELCSAAITMS
                     DNTAANLLLTTIGGPKELTAFLHNMGDHVTRLDRWEPELNEAIPNDERDTTMPVAMATT
                     LRKLLTGELLTLASRQQLIDWMEADKVAGPLLRSALPAGWFIADKSGAGERGSRGIIAA
                     LGPDGKPSRIVVIYTTGSQATMDERNRQIAEIGASLIKHW"
     CDS             5377..5442
                     /codon_start=1
                     /product="three tandem FLAG(R) epitope tags, followed by an
                     enterokinase cleavage site"
                     /label=3xFLAG
                     /translation="DYKDHDGDYKDHDIDYKDDDDK"
     CDS             5449..5466
                     /codon_start=1
                     /product="6xHis affinity tag"
                     /label=6xHis
                     /translation="HHHHHH"
     polyA_signal    5504..5559
                     /label=-beta-globin poly(A) signal
                     /note="rabbit beta-globin polyadenylation signal (Gil and
                     Proudfoot, 1987)"
     primer_bind     complement(5558..5577)
                     /label=rbglobpA-R
                     /note="Rabbit beta-globin polyA, reverse primer. Also
                     called rb-glob-pA-term-R"
     primer_bind     complement(7795..7813)
                     /label=pBRforEco
                     /note="pBR322 vectors, upsteam of EcoRI site, forward
                     primer"
     promoter        7881..7985
                     /gene="bla"
                     /label=AmpR promoter
     CDS             7986..8846
                     /codon_start=1
                     /gene="bla"
                     /product="beta-lactamase"
                     /label=AmpR
                     /note="confers resistance to ampicillin, carbenicillin, and
                     related antibiotics"
                     /translation="MSIQHFRVALIPFFAAFCLPVFAHPETLVKVKDAEDQLGARVGYI
                     ELDLNSGKILESFRPEERFPMMSTFKVLLCGAVLSRVDAGQEQLGRRIHYSQNDLVEYS
                     PVTEKHLTDGMTVRELCSAAITMSDNTAANLLLTTIGGPKELTAFLHNMGDHVTRLDRW
                     EPELNEAIPNDERDTTMPAAMATTLRKLLTGELLTLASRQQLIDWMEADKVAGPLLRSA
                     LPAGWFIADKSGAGERGSRGIIAALGPDGKPSRIVVIYTTGSQATMDERNRQIAEIGAS
                     LIKHW"
     rep_origin      9017..9605
                     /direction=RIGHT
                     /label=ori
                     /note="high-copy-number ColE1/pMB1/pBR322/pUC origin of
                     replication"
     primer_bind     9506..9525
                     /label=pBR322ori-F
                     /note="pBR322 origin, forward primer"
     primer_bind     9759..9776
                     /label=L4440
                     /note="L4440 vector, forward primer"
     protein_bind    9893..9914
                     /label=CAP binding site
                     /bound_moiety="E. coli catabolite activator protein"
                     /note="CAP binding activates transcription in the presence
                     of cAMP."
     promoter        9929..9959
                     /label=lac promoter
                     /note="promoter for the E. coli lac operon"
     protein_bind    9967..9983
                     /label=lac operator
                     /bound_moiety="lac repressor encoded by lacI"
                     /note="The lac repressor binds to the lac operator to
                     inhibit transcription in E. coli. This inhibition can be
                     relieved by adding lactose or
                     isopropyl-beta-D-thiogalactopyranoside (IPTG)."
     primer_bind     9972..9994
                     /label=M13/pUC Reverse
                     /note="In lacZ gene"
     primer_bind     9991..10007
                     /label=M13 rev
                     /note="common sequencing primer, one of multiple similar
                     variants"
     primer_bind     9991..10007
                     /label=M13 Reverse
                     /note="In lacZ gene. Also called M13-rev"
     enhancer        10278..10657
                     /label=CMV enhancer
                     /note="human cytomegalovirus immediate early enhancer"
     promoter        10658..10861
                     /label=CMV promoter
                     /note="human cytomegalovirus (CMV) immediate early
                     promoter"
     primer_bind     10812..10832
                     /label=CMV-F
                     /note="Human CMV immediate early promoter, forward primer"
     primer_bind     10858..10882
                     /label=LNCX
                     /note="Human CMV promoter, forward primer"
ORIGIN
        1 ctcgagaaag gcgtctaacc agtcacagtc gcaaggtagg ctgagcaccg tggcgggcgg
       61 cagcgggtgg cggtcggggt tgtttctggc ggaggtgctg ctgatgatgt aattaaagta
      121 ggcggtcttg agacggcgga tggtcgaggt gaggtgtggc aggcttgaga tccagctgtt
      181 ggggtgagta ctccctctca aaagcgggca ttacttctgc gctaagattg tcagtttcca
      241 aaaacgagga ggatttgata ttcacctggc ccgatctggc catacacttg agtgacaatg
      301 acatccactt tgcctttctc tccacaggtg tccactccca ggtccaagtt tgccaccatg
      361 gagtttcaga cccaggtact catgtccctg ctgctctgca tgtctggtgc ggccgccatc
      421 tactactgca acgacaacat cctggaaaac gccaacaacg acgacagcac caaggacatc
      481 aacaatatca acaagaacag cgccaacaag gccaagagcg agaaaaccag caactacaac
      541 aacgatcagt acaacatcga cgacgcctac aacgaggacg aggaaaacga cgaggaagag
      601 ggcgacgacg acgagaacga ccacttcgag gtgcccatca actgcgctgg cggcaactgc
      661 ttcgacagca tggacgacat taacaagatc atcgacaaca agaaaaagaa gatgaagtac
      721 cggcggaggc ggggcaaggc catccagatc atcaagccca acgtgaacca cgccgagctg
      781 atcatcatcg aagagaacct ggaaatcttc aagcggatcg acaagcctat cgccatcgtg
      841 tccgtgctgg gcgacatgca caccggcaag agctttctgc tgaacctgct gaatgagcac
      901 gtgatccccg atattaacaa agccaacaag tacatcgaga acggcttcaa agtgggcaac
      961 gacatcaccg ccagcaccta cggcatctgg atttggagcg agcccatccg gatcaacgtg
     1021 aagaagctga agaagatcta cgagtacatc aacgagaact tcgccaactt catcaagagc
     1081 tatgagtacg agaaggacga gtacaatgag gaaatcatcg acctgctcaa cctgtacaag
     1141 accgacgact ggatcagcaa cgtcgaggaa ctgaacctgg ccgacaccga cgaagtgaac
     1201 ctgatcctga tggacaccca gggcctgaac agccccaatg tgaacaagag atacgacgag
     1261 atcctgtacg ccctgaccaa cctgatcagc accgacatca tctttctgac catgaagatg
     1321 attaacaaca aggacctcga gttcatcgag aatatcgcca aggacgccaa cctgttcatg
     1381 ctgcgggcct acaccagaag cagcggcagc accttcagca tcaagaagaa caacttccac
     1441 aagatcctgg acaccctcaa caacaacctc gagaacaacg ccctgattct ggaatctatc
     1501 gccagcaaga acctgatgtg ggtggtgcac gacttcagcc agcggctgga cgtgcggaag
     1561 ggcaagctgt ggctggacat cctgctgaac agcgaccggc gggacctgga catcaagtac
     1621 tggaagaaga ttatcagcaa caaggctaag gacaagcacg acgcttacac caccaagaag
     1681 cagaagatcg cctacctgac ctacaatgag aactccgcca gcggcctgct gcccaacaac
     1741 aataataaca ataacaatgc caacgacgcc tcctccaact acaagctgaa catcctgtat
     1801 aagaacatcg actgcgtgct gctgcggaac atgtaccaca acaaagagtt cgacttcacc
     1861 aaggccaaca tcaatgacct gaacgaagag tacaagaacg atgtgctgct cctgcggtac
     1921 aagatctacc tgcgggccct gctgttcccc aagaaaatgt acagcgacgt gcagatcaac
     1981 aacatcatca acaaaatccg gaaagagcag aagctgcgcg aggaacagga aaagaacaag
     2041 gacaacaaaa agaacgacgc taacaaccag gccaacgacc tgaactccaa caaggatgag
     2101 acaagcggca gccaggtcac aaaccggttc atgagcggcc acgacgtgta cgacttcatc
     2161 acctttctgg tcaagagcgc caaccagaat ctgttcacca acgtcaacca gttcttcaag
     2221 cacttcaaga tcaaccgggc cgagatcagc cggaacgatc tgatcttcct gtacaaaaag
     2281 tacctgctgc agttcatgga aaacgaggat gtggaattca tcagcaacct gaatgatgag
     2341 aacgacgacc tgttcctgca gaaagagggc aacaacgccg ccgtgaatca cgatgagaat
     2401 agcgacgccg acagcctgtt caacgaccac gacgaaaaca tgcagctgaa agagcacaac
     2461 atcaaggacg gcgaggacaa cacccaccag aagaaggaca gctataagct gcctccactg
     2521 ctgaacgaga tcaagaagta cgaagaactg atccgcgagc agatcctgaa catctggtac
     2581 aagtacacag agagcgactt tcacgacgaa gaggaaaaag agctgattaa ggacattgag
     2641 aacaacctct acgagcgcct ggaccagatc aagatcgaga tgctggaact gggcgagatg
     2701 aacatccgga agttctgcaa gattgcctgc gaggacgccc tgcagatcgt ggtggaagat
     2761 atcaaaatga agtccgacca gtaccccatc aagcagaagg acctgaccac cttcttcgag
     2821 agcgtgtcct acaatctgat caagtacctc gaaaagaagc tgtccaagaa ctccgacaag
     2881 ctggacctga tctactacaa ggataacatc tgcagccctc tgatcaacaa tgccttccag
     2941 gaattctact tcctgaagaa aaaaaacatt gccctgaatg agaaccgcct gaagtcctac
     3001 ttcagcaacg ccgtggaaaa gggcaaagag gtgttcgaag tcctggccga gaacaccgag
     3061 aatattgccg agtacttcaa gaacaagaat atgttctaca ccgtgctgga caagtggacc
     3121 agcgaggcca tcaacaccta caccctgacc ctgagcgatt tcgccaaaga agagaaagag
     3181 atcaacgacg agtacctgaa tgtgctgaac aacgatatca agctgctgaa acagaaagcc
     3241 atggaaaagt ggcacaacca ctgccgggac aagacctccg ccctgtacaa catgcacaag
     3301 tccaacctga aaaagaactt cctcgagaat ttcaacttcc cactggacga gctggtgctg
     3361 caggacatct tcctgaacct gaagggccag gaagaactca agtacatgga catctactgc
     3421 gccaacgagg atagctggaa cagcgagtac aaaaacttcc tcaagctgac cgatgagatc
     3481 ttccagttca ttaaggacga gaacctcaaa gccattcaga tcacctgtca gcagcccctg
     3541 gacgaactga agaacggcat caagggcgag atccacaagt actacctgtg gtcctccctg
     3601 aagtctaccc tgtataaccg ggccctgatc gtgctgagca gcaatatcga gaacatctac
     3661 atcaagaacc agcgcgagaa caagatccag agcaacctgg acgagaagta caacaacaaa
     3721 aacaagaact acaagcggat ctccaaggac ctgatgagca aagtgatcaa ccggtggctc
     3781 aacaacgaca tctacaacgt gtactacccc ggcgcgccgt cgacctccat cacggcctat
     3841 aagagtgagg gggagtcagc ggagttctcc ttcccactca accttggaga ggaaagcctg
     3901 cagggagagt tgagatggaa ggcagagaag gctccttctt cccagtcctg gatcaccttc
     3961 tccctaaaga accaaaaggt gtctgtgcag aagtctacta gcaaccccaa gttccagctg
     4021 tccgaaacgc tcccactcac ccttcagata ccccaggtct cccttcagtt tgctggttct
     4081 ggcaacctga ccctgactct ggacagaggg atactgtatc aggaagtgaa cctggtggtg
     4141 atgaaagtga ctcagcccga cagcaacact ttgacctgtg aggtgatggg acccacctca
     4201 cccaagatga gactgatctt gaagcaggag aatcaggagg ccagggtctc caggcaggag
     4261 aaagtgattc aagtgcaggc ccctgaagca ggggtgtggc aatgtctact gagtgaaggt
     4321 gaagaggtca agatggactc caagatccag gttttatcca aagggttgaa ttccggcggc
     4381 ggctccggag gcggtaccgg tggcggcgac ctagccccac agatgcttcg agaactccag
     4441 gagactaatg cggcgctgca agacgtgaga gagctcttgc gacagcaggt caaggagatc
     4501 accttcctga agaatacggt gatggaatgt gacgcctgcg gtctagacag aaacctgcct
     4561 ccactagcac ctctgggccc acacccagaa acgctggtga aagtaaaaga tgctgaagat
     4621 cagttgggtg cacgagtggg ttacatcgaa ctggatctca acagcggtaa gatccttgag
     4681 agttttcgcc ccgaagaacg ttttccaatg atgagcactt ttaaagttct gctatgtggc
     4741 gcggtattat cccgtattga cgccgggcaa gagcaactcg gtcgccgcat acactattct
     4801 cagaatgact tggttgagta ctcaccagtc acagaaaagc atcttacgga tggcatgaca
     4861 gtaagagaat tatgcagtgc tgccataacc atgagtgata acactgcggc caacttactt
     4921 ctgacaacga tcggaggacc gaaggagcta accgcttttt tgcacaacat gggggatcat
     4981 gtaactcgcc ttgatcgttg ggaaccggag ctgaatgaag ccataccaaa cgacgagcgt
     5041 gacaccacga tgcctgtagc aatggcaaca acgttgcgca aactattaac tggcgaacta
     5101 cttactctag cttcccggca acaattaata gactggatgg aggcggataa agttgcagga
     5161 ccacttctgc gctcggccct tccggctggc tggtttattg ctgataaatc tggagccggt
     5221 gagcgtgggt ctcgcggtat cattgcagca ctggggccag atggtaagcc ctcccgtatc
     5281 gtagttatct acacgacggg gagtcaggca actatggatg aacgaaatag acagatcgct
     5341 gagataggtg cctcactgat taagcattgg ggccctgact acaaagacca tgacggtgat
     5401 tataaagatc atgacatcga ttacaaggat gacgatgaca agggccctca ccaccaccat
     5461 caccactaat taattaagga tcccccgacc tcgacctctg gctaataaag gaaatttatt
     5521 ttcattgcaa tagtgtgttg gaattttttg tgtctctcac tcggaaggac atatgggagg
     5581 gcaaatcatt tggtcgagat ccctcggaga tctctagcta gaggatcgat ccccgccccg
     5641 gacgaactaa acctgactac gacatctctg ccccttcttc gcggggcagt gcatgtaatc
     5701 ccttcagttg gttggtacaa cttgccaact gggccctgtt ccacatgtga cacggggggg
     5761 gaccaaacac aaaggggttc tctgactgta gttgacatcc ttataaatgg atgtgcacat
     5821 ttgccaacac tgagtggctt tcatcctgga gcagactttg cagtctgtgg actgcaacac
     5881 aacattgcct ttatgtgtaa ctcttggctg aagctcttac accaatgctg ggggacatgt
     5941 acctcccagg ggcccaggaa gactacggga ggctacacca acgtcaatca gaggggcctg
     6001 tgtagctacc gataagcgga ccctcaagag ggcattagca atagtgttta taaggccccc
     6061 ttgttaaccc taaacgggta gcatatgctt cccgggtagt agtatatact atccagacta
     6121 accctaattc aatagcatat gttacccaac gggaagcata tgctatcgaa ttagggttag
     6181 taaaagggtc ctaaggaaca gcgatatctc ccaccccatg agctgtcacg gttttattta
     6241 catggggtca ggattccacg agggtagtga accattttag tcacaagggc agtggctgaa
     6301 gatcaaggag cgggcagtga actctcctga atcttcgcct gcttcttcat tctccttcgt
     6361 ttagctaata gaataactgc tgagttgtga acagtaaggt gtatgtgagg tgctcgaaaa
     6421 caaggtttca ggtgacgccc ccagaataaa atttggacgg ggggttcagt ggtggcattg
     6481 tgctatgaca ccaatataac cctcacaaac cccttgggca ataaatacta gtgtaggaat
     6541 gaaacattct gaatatcttt aacaatagaa atccatgggg tggggacaag ccgtaaagac
     6601 tggatgtcca tctcacacga atttatggct atgggcaaca cataatccta gtgcaatatg
     6661 atactggggt tattaagatg tgtcccaggc agggaccaag acaggtgaac catgttgtta
     6721 cactctattt gtaacaaggg gaaagagagt ggacgccgac agcagcggac tccactggtt
     6781 gtctctaaca cccccgaaaa ttaaacgggg ctccacgcca atggggccca taaacaaaga
     6841 caagtggcca ctcttttttt tgaaattgtg gagtgggggc acgcgtcagc ccccacacgc
     6901 cgccctgcgg ttttggactg taaaataagg gtgtaataac ttggctgatt gtaaccccgc
     6961 taaccactgc ggtcaaacca cttgcccaca aaaccactaa tggcaccccg gggaatacct
     7021 gcataagtag gtgggcgggc caagataggg gcgcgattgc tgcgatctgg aggacaaatt
     7081 acacacactt gcgcctgagc gccaagcaca gggttgttgg tcctcatatt cacgaggtcg
     7141 ctgagagcac ggtgggctaa tgttgccatg ggtagcatat actacccaaa tatctggata
     7201 gcatatgcta tcctaatcta tatctgggta gcataggcta tcctaatcta tatctgggta
     7261 gcatatgcta tcctaatcta tatctgggta gtatatgcta tcctaattta tatctgggta
     7321 gcataggcta tcctaatcta tatctgggta gcatatgcta tcctaatcta tatctgggta
     7381 gtatatgcta tcctaatctg tatccgggta gcatatgcta tcctaataga gattagggta
     7441 gtatatgcta tcctaattta tatctgggta gcatatacta cccaaatatc tggatagcat
     7501 atgctatcct aatctatatc tgggtagcat atgctatcct aatctatatc tgggtagcat
     7561 aggctatcct aatctatatc tgggtagcat atgctatcct aatctatatc tgggtagtat
     7621 atgctatcct aatttatatc tgggtagcat aggctatcct aatctatatc tgggtagcat
     7681 atgctatcct aatctatatc tgggtagtat atgctatcct aatctgtatc cgggtagcat
     7741 atgctatcct catgataagc tgtcaaacat gagaattttc ttgaagacga aagggcctcg
     7801 tgatacgcct atttttatag gttaatgtca tgataataat ggtttcttag acgtcaggtg
     7861 gcacttttcg gggaaatgtg cgcggaaccc ctatttgttt atttttctaa atacattcaa
     7921 atatgtatcc gctcatgaga caataaccct gataaatgct tcaataatat tgaaaaagga
     7981 agagtatgag tattcaacat ttccgtgtcg cccttattcc cttttttgcg gcattttgcc
     8041 ttcctgtttt tgctcaccca gaaacgctgg tgaaagtaaa agatgctgaa gatcagttgg
     8101 gtgcacgagt gggttacatc gaactggatc tcaacagcgg taagatcctt gagagttttc
     8161 gccccgaaga acgttttcca atgatgagca cttttaaagt tctgctatgt ggcgcggtat
     8221 tatcccgtgt tgacgccggg caagagcaac tcggtcgccg catacactat tctcagaatg
     8281 acttggttga gtactcacca gtcacagaaa agcatcttac ggatggcatg acagtaagag
     8341 aattatgcag tgctgccata accatgagtg ataacactgc ggccaactta cttctgacaa
     8401 cgatcggagg accgaaggag ctaaccgctt ttttgcacaa catgggggat catgtaactc
     8461 gccttgatcg ttgggaaccg gagctgaatg aagccatacc aaacgacgag cgtgacacca
     8521 cgatgcctgc agcaatggca acaacgttgc gcaaactatt aactggcgaa ctacttactc
     8581 tagcttcccg gcaacaatta atagactgga tggaggcgga taaagttgca ggaccacttc
     8641 tgcgctcggc ccttccggct ggctggttta ttgctgataa atctggagcc ggtgagcgtg
     8701 ggtctcgcgg tatcattgca gcactggggc cagatggtaa gccctcccgt atcgtagtta
     8761 tctacacgac ggggagtcag gcaactatgg atgaacgaaa tagacagatc gctgagatag
     8821 gtgcctcact gattaagcat tggtaactgt cagaccaagt ttactcatat atactttaga
     8881 ttgatttaaa acttcatttt taatttaaaa ggatctaggt gaagatcctt tttgataatc
     8941 tcatgaccaa aatcccttaa cgtgagtttt cgttccactg agcgtcagac cccgtagaaa
     9001 agatcaaagg atcttcttga gatccttttt ttctgcgcgt aatctgctgc ttgcaaacaa
     9061 aaaaaccacc gctaccagcg gtggtttgtt tgccggatca agagctacca actctttttc
     9121 cgaaggtaac tggcttcagc agagcgcaga taccaaatac tgttcttcta gtgtagccgt
     9181 agttaggcca ccacttcaag aactctgtag caccgcctac atacctcgct ctgctaatcc
     9241 tgttaccagt ggctgctgcc agtggcgata agtcgtgtct taccgggttg gactcaagac
     9301 gatagttacc ggataaggcg cagcggtcgg gctgaacggg gggttcgtgc acacagccca
     9361 gcttggagcg aacgacctac accgaactga gatacctaca gcgtgagcta tgagaaagcg
     9421 ccacgcttcc cgaagggaga aaggcggaca ggtatccggt aagcggcagg gtcggaacag
     9481 gagagcgcac gagggagctt ccagggggaa acgcctggta tctttatagt cctgtcgggt
     9541 ttcgccacct ctgacttgag cgtcgatttt tgtgatgctc gtcagggggg cggagcctat
     9601 ggaaaaacgc cagcaacgcg gcctttttac ggttcctggc cttttgctgg ccttttgctc
     9661 acatgttctt tcctgcgtta tcccctgatt ctgtggataa ccgtattacc gcctttgagt
     9721 gagctgatac cgctcgccgc agccgaacga ccgagcgcag cgagtcagtg agcgaggaag
     9781 cggaagagcg cccaatacgc aaaccgcctc tccccgcgcg ttggccgatt cattaatgca
     9841 gctggcacga caggtttccc gactggaaag cgggcagtga gcgcaacgca attaatgtga
     9901 gttagctcac tcattaggca ccccaggctt tacactttat gcttccggct cgtatgttgt
     9961 gtggaattgt gagcggataa caatttcaca caggaaacag ctatgaccat gattacgcca
    10021 agctctagct agaggtcgac caattctcat gtttgacagc ttatcatcgc agatccgggc
    10081 aacgttgttg ccattgctgc aggcgcagaa ctggtaggta tggaagatct atacattgaa
    10141 tcaatattgg caattagcca tattagtcat tggttatata gcataaatca atattggcta
    10201 ttggccattg catacgttgt atctatatca taatatgtac atttatattg gctcatgtcc
    10261 aatatgaccg ccatgttgac attgattatt gactagttat taatagtaat caattacggg
    10321 gtcattagtt catagcccat atatggagtt ccgcgttaca taacttacgg taaatggccc
    10381 gcctggctga ccgcccaacg acccccgccc attgacgtca ataatgacgt atgttcccat
    10441 agtaacgcca atagggactt tccattgacg tcaatgggtg gagtatttac ggtaaactgc
    10501 ccacttggca gtacatcaag tgtatcatat gccaagtccg ccccctattg acgtcaatga
    10561 cggtaaatgg cccgcctggc attatgccca gtacatgacc ttacgggact ttcctacttg
    10621 gcagtacatc tacgtattag tcatcgctat taccatggtg atgcggtttt ggcagtacac
    10681 caatgggcgt ggatagcggt ttgactcacg gggatttcca agtctccacc ccattgacgt
    10741 caatgggagt ttgttttggc accaaaatca acgggacttt ccaaaatgtc gtaataaccc
    10801 cgccccgttg acgcaaatgg gcggtaggcg tgtacggtgg gaggtctata taagcagagc
    10861 tcgtttagtg aaccgtcaga tcctcactct cttccgcatc gctgtctgcg agggccagct
    10921 gttgggctcg cggttgagga caaactcttc gcggtctttc cagtactctt ggatcggaaa
    10981 cccgtcggcc tccgaacggt actccgccac cgagggacct gagcgagtcc gcatcgaccg
    11041 gatcggaaaa cct
//
